>Addgene plasmid #204357 | pAAV-hSyn-miniDq-P2A-mCherry | addgene full sequence | sequence record 401485 | Addgene NGS Result
CCTGCAGGCAGCTGCGCGCTCGCTCGCTCACTGAGGCCGCCCGGGCGTCGGGCGACCTTTGGTCGCCCGG
CCTCAGTGAGCGAGCGAGCGCGCAGAGAGGGAGTGGCCAACTCCATCACTAGGGGTTCCTGCGGCCGCAC
GCGTGTGTCTAGACTGCAGAGGGCCCTGCGTATGAGTGCAAGTGGGTTTTAGGACCAGGATGAGGCGGGG
TGGGGGTGCCTACCTGACGACCGACCCCGACCCACTGGACAAGCACCCAACCCCCATTCCCCAAATTGCG
CATCCCCTATCAGAGAGGGGGAGGGGAAACAGGATGCGGCGAGGCGCGTGCGCACTGCCAGCTTCAGCAC
CGCGGACAGTGCCTTCGCCCCCGCCTGGCGGCGCGCGCCACCGCCGCCTCAGCACTGAAGGCGCGCTGAC
GTCACTCGCCGGTCCCCCGCAAACTCCCCTTCCCGGCCACCTTGGTCGCGTCCGCGCCGCCGCCGGCCCA
GCCGGACCGCACCACGCGAGGCGCGAGATAGGGGGGCACGGGCGCGACCATCTGCGCTGCGGCGCCGGCG
ACTCAGCGCTGCCTCAGTCTGCGGTGGGCAGCGGAGGAGTCGTGTCGTGCCTGAGAGCGCAGTCGAGAAG
GTACCGCCACCATGACCTTGCACAATAACAGTACAACCTCGCCTTTGTTTCCAAACATCAGCTCCTCCTG
GATACACAGCCCCTCCGATGCAGGGCTGCCCCCGGGAACCGTCACTCATTTCGGCAGCTACAATGTTTCT
CGAGCAGCTGGCAATTTCTCCTCTCCAGACGGTACCACCGATGACCCTCTGGGAGGTCATACCGTCTGGC
AAGTGGTCTTCATCGCTTTCTTAACGGGCATCCTGGCCTTGGTGACCATCATCGGCAACATCCTGGTAAT
TGTGTCATTTAAGGTCAACAAGCAGCTGAAGACGGTCAACAACTACTTCCTCTTAAGCCTGGCCTGTGCC
GATCTGATTATCGGGGTCATTTCAATGAATCTGTTTACGACCTACATCATCATGAATCGATGGGCCTTAG
GGAACTTGGCCTGTGACCTCTGGCTTGCCATTGACTGCGTAGCCAGCAATGCCTCTGTTATGAATCTTCT
GGTCATCAGCTTTGACAGATACTTTTCCATCACGAGGCCGCTCACGTACCGAGCCAAACGAACAACAAAG
AGAGCCGGTGTGATGATCGGTCTGGCTTGGGTCATCTCCTTTGTCCTTTGGGCTCCTGCCATCTTGTTCT
GGCAATACTTTGTTGGAAAGAGAACTGTGCCTCCGGGAGAGTGCTTCATTCAGTTCCTCAGTGAGCCCAC
CATTACTTTTGGCACAGCCATCGCTGGTTTTTATATGCCTGTCACCATTATGACTATTTTATACTGGAGG
ATCTATAAGGAAACTGAAAAGCGTACCAAAGAGCTTGCTGGCCTGCAGAACACCATCTCTAGGATGTCCC
TGGTCAAGGAGAAGAAAGCGGCCCAGACCCTCAGTGCGATCTTGCTTGCCTTCATCATCACTTGGACCCC
ATACAACATCATGGTTCTGGTGAACACCTTTTGTGACAGCTGCATACCCAAAACCTTTTGGAATCTGGGC
TACTGGCTGTGCTACATCAACAGCACCGTGAACCCCGTGTGCTATGCTCTGTGCAACAAAACATTCAGAA
CCACTTTCAAGATGCTGCTGCTGTGCCAGTGTGACAAAAAAAAGAGGCGCAAGCAGCAGTACCAGCAGAG
ACAGTCGGTCATTTTTCACAAGCGCGCACCCGAGCAGGCCTTGGCCACTAACTTCTCCCTGTTGAAACAA
GCAGGGGATGTCGAAGAGAATCCCGGGCCAGTGAGCAAGGGCGAGGAGGATAACATGGCCATCATCAAGG
AGTTCATGCGCTTCAAGGTGCACATGGAGGGCTCCGTGAACGGCCACGAGTTCGAGATCGAGGGCGAGGG
CGAGGGCCGCCCCTACGAGGGCACCCAGACCGCCAAGCTGAAGGTGACCAAGGGTGGCCCCCTGCCCTTC
GCCTGGGACATCCTGTCCCCTCAGTTCATGTACGGCTCCAAGGCCTACGTGAAGCACCCCGCCGACATCC
CCGACTACTTGAAGCTGTCCTTCCCCGAGGGCTTCAAGTGGGAGCGCGTGATGAACTTCGAGGACGGCGG
CGTGGTGACCGTGACCCAGGACTCCTCCCTGCAGGACGGCGAGTTCATCTACAAGGTGAAGCTGCGCGGC
ACCAACTTCCCCTCCGACGGCCCCGTAATGCAGAAGAAGACCATGGGCTGGGAGGCCTCCTCCGAGCGGA
TGTACCCCGAGGACGGCGCCCTGAAGGGCGAGATCAAGCAGAGGCTGAAGCTGAAGGACGGCGGCCACTA
CGACGCTGAGGTCAAGACCACCTACAAGGCCAAGAAGCCCGTGCAGCTGCCCGGCGCCTACAACGTCAAC
ATCAAGTTGGACATCACCTCCCACAACGAGGACTACACCATCGTGGAACAGTACGAACGCGCCGAGGGCC
GCCACTCCACCGGCGGCATGGACGAGCTGTACAAGTAAGCTTATCGATAATCAACCTCTGGATTACAAAA
TTTGTGAAAGATTGACTGGTATTCTTAACTATGTTGCTCCTTTTACGCTATGTGGATACGCTGCTTTAAT
GCCTTTGTATCATGCTATTGCTTCCCGTATGGCTTTCATTTTCTCCTCCTTGTATAAATCCTGGTTGCTG
TCTCTTTATGAGGAGTTGTGGCCCGTTGTCAGGCAACGTGGCGTGGTGTGCACTGTGTTTGCTGACGCAA
CCCCCACTGGTTGGGGCATTGCCACCACCTGTCAGCTCCTTTCCGGGACTTTCGCTTTCCCCCTCCCTAT
TGCCACGGCGGAACTCATCGCCGCCTGCCTTGCCCGCTGCTGGACAGGGGCTCGGCTGTTGGGCACTGAC
AATTCCGTGGTGTTGTCGGGGAAATCATCGTCCTTTCCTTGGCTGCTCGCCTATGTTGCCACCTGGATTC
TGCGCGGGACGTCCTTCTGCTACGTCCCTTCGGCCCTCAATCCAGCGGACCTTCCTTCCCGCGGCCTGCT
GCCGGCTCTGCGGCCTCTTCCGCGTCTTCGCCTTCGCCCTCAGACGAGTCGGATCTCCCTTTGGGCCGCC
TCCCCGCATCGATACCGAGCGCTGCTCGAGAGATCTACGGGTGGCATCCCTGTGACCCCTCCCCAGTGCC
TCTCCTGGCCCTGGAAGTTGCCACTCCAGTGCCCACCAGCCTTGTCCTAATAAAATTAAGTTGCATCATT
TTGTCTGACTAGGTGTCCTTCTATAATATTATGGGGTGGAGGGGGGTGGTATGGAGCAAGGGGCAAGTTG
GGAAGACAACCTGTAGGGCCTGCGGGGTCTATTGGGAACCAAGCTGGAGTGCAGTGGCACAATCTTGGCT
CACTGCAATCTCCGCCTCCTGGGTTCAAGCGATTCTCCTGCCTCAGCCTCCCGAGTTGTTGGGATTCCAG
GCATGCATGACCAGGCTCAGCTAATTTTTGTTTTTTTGGTAGAGACGGGGTTTCACCATATTGGCCAGGC
TGGTCTCCAACTCCTAATCTCAGGTGATCTACCCACCTTGGCCTCCCAAATTGCTGGGATTACAGGCGTG
AACCACTGCTCCCTTCCCTGTCCTTCTGATTTTGTAGGTAACCACGTGCGGACCGAGCGGCCGCAGGAAC
CCCTAGTGATGGAGTTGGCCACTCCCTCTCTGCGCGCTCGCTCGCTCACTGAGGCCGGGCGACCAAAGGT
CGCCCGACGCCCGGGCTTTGCCCGGGCGGCCTCAGTGAGCGAGCGAGCGCGCAGCTGCCTGCAGGGGCGC
CTGATGCGGTATTTTCTCCTTACGCATCTGTGCGGTATTTCACACCGCATA
[95 nt withheld, positions 3902-3996]
T
[46 nt withheld, positions 3998-4043]
C
[141 nt withheld, positions 4045-4185]
CCTTTGACGTTGGAGTCCACGTTCTTT
[37 nt withheld, positions 4213-4249]
ACTCTATCTCGGGCTATTCTTTTGATTTATAAGGGATTTTGCCGATTTCGGTCTATTGGTTAAAAAATGA
GCTGATTTAACAAAAATTTAACGCGAATTTTAACAAAATATTAACGTTTACAATTTTATGGTGCACTCTC
AGTACAATCTGCTCTGATGCCGCATAGTTAAGCCAGCCCCGACACCCGCCAACACCCGCTGACGCGCCCT
GACGGGCTTGTCTGCTCCCGGCATCCGCTTACAGACAAGCTGTGACCGTCTCCGGGAGCTGCATGTGTCA
GAGGTTTTCACCGTCATCACCGAAACGCGCGAGACGAAAGGGCCTCGTGATACGCCTATTTTTATAGGTT
AATGTCATGATAATAATGGTTTCTTAGACGTCAGGTGGCACTTTTCGGGGAAATGTGCGCGGAACCCCTA
TTTGTTTATTTTTCTAAATACATTCAAATATGTATCCGCTCATGAGACAATAACCCTGATAAATGCTTCA
ATAATATTGAAAAAGGAAGAGTATGAGTATTCAACATTTCCGTGTCGCCCTTATTCCCTTTTTTGCGGCA
TTTTGCCTTCCTGTTTTTGCTCACCCAGAAACGCTGGTGAAAGTAAAAGATGCTGAAGATCAGTTGGGTG
CACGAGTGGGTTACATCGAACTGGATCTCAACAGCGGTAAGATCCTTGAGAGTTTTCGCCCCGAAGAACG
TTTTCCAATGATGAGCACTTTTAAAGTTCTGCTATGTGGCGCGGTATTATCCCGTATTGACGCCGGGCAA
GAGCAACTCGGTCGCCGCATACACTATTCTCAGAATGACTTGGTTGAGTACTCACCAGTCACAGAAAAGC
ATCTTACGGATGGCATGACAGTAAGAGAATTATGCAGTGCTGCCATAACCATGAGTGATAACACTGCGGC
CAACTTACTTCTGACAACGATCGGAGGACCGAAGGAGCTAACCGCTTTTTTGCACAACATGGGGGATCAT
GTAACTCGCCTTGATCGTTGGGAACCGGAGCTGAATGAAGCCATACCAAACGACGAGCGTGACACCACGA
TGCCTGTAGCAATGGCAACAACGTTGCGCAAACTATTAACTGGCGAACTACTTACTCTAGCTTCCCGGCA
ACAATTAATAGACTGGATGGAGGCGGATAAAGTTGCAGGACCACTTCTGCGCTCGGCCCTTCCGGCTGGC
TGGTTTATTGCTGATAAATCTGGAGCCGGTGAGCGTGGGTCTCGCGGTATCATTGCAGCACTGGGGCCAG
ATGGTAAGCCCTCCCGTATCGTAGTTATCTACACGACGGGGAGTCAGGCAACTATGGATGAACGAAATAG
ACAGATCGCTGAGATAGGTGCCTCACTGATTAAGCATTGGTAACTGTCAGACCAAGTTTACTCATATATA
CTTTAGATTGATTTAAAACTTCATTTTTAATTTAAAAGGATCTAGGTGAAGATCCTTTTTGATAATCTCA
TGACCAAAATCCCTTAACGTGAGTTTTCGTTCCACTGAGCGTCAGACCCCGTAGAAAAGATCAAAGGATC
TTCTTGAGATCCTTTTTTTCTGCGCGTAATCTGCTGCTTGCAAACAAAAAAACCACCGCTACCAGCGGTG
GTTTGTTTGCCGGATCAAGAGCTACCAACTCTTTTTCCGAAGGTAACTGGCTTCAGCAGAGCGCAGATAC
CAAATACTGTTCTTCTAGTGTAGCCGTAGTTAGGCCACCACTTCAAGAACTCTGTAGCACCGCCTACATA
CCTCGCTCTGCTAATCCTGTTACCAGTGGCTGCTGCCAGTGGCGATAAGTCGTGTCTTACCGGGTTGGAC
TCAAGACGATAGTTACCGGATAAGGCGCAGCGGTCGGGCTGAACGGGGGGTTCGTGCACACAGCCCAGCT
TGGAGCGAACGACCTACACCGAACTGAGATACCTACAGCGTGAGCTATGAGAAAGCGCCACGCTTCCCGA
AGGGAGAAAGGCGGACAGGTATCCGGTAAGCGGCAGGGTCGGAACAGGAGAGCGCACGAGGGAGCTTCCA
GGGGGAAACGCCTGGTATCTTTATAGTCCTGTCGGGTTTCGCCACCTCTGACTTGAGCGTCGATTTTTGT
GATGCTCGTCAGGGGGGCGGAGCCTATGGAAAAACGCCAGCAACGCGGCCTTTTTACGGTTCCTGGCCTT
TTGCTGGCCTTTTGCTCACATGT
Features (pLannotate 1.2.2; 15 found; start..end, strand, type, name):
     12..39      +  repeat_region  AAV2 ITR (fragment): inverted terminal repeat of adeno-associated virus serotype 2 inverted
     68..95      +  repeat_region  AAV2 ITR (fragment): inverted terminal repeat of adeno-associated virus serotype 2 inverted
    175..622     +  promoter       hSyn promoter: human synapsin I promoter; confers neuron-specific expression (Kügler et al., 2003)
    642..1793    +  CDS            CHRM3 (fragment): ACM3_HUMAN - Experimental evidence at protein level: Swiss-Prot protein existence level 1. The muscarinic acetylcholine receptor mediates various cellular responses, including inhibition of adenylate cyclase, breakdown of phosphoinositides and modulation of potassium channels through the action of G proteins. Primary transducing effect is Pi turnover. From Homo sapiens (Human).
   1851..2557    +  CDS            mCherry (fragment): monomeric derivative of DsRed fluorescent protein (Shaner et al., 2004) mammalian codon-optimized
   2569..3157    +  misc_feature   WPRE: woodchuck hepatitis virus posttranscriptional regulatory element
   3189..3665    +  polyA_signal   hGH poly(A) signal: human growth hormone polyadenylation signal
   3705..3845    +  repeat_region  AAV2 ITR: inverted terminal repeat of adeno-associated virus serotype 2 inverted
   3850..3901    -  misc_feature   bom (fragment): basis of mobility region from pBR322
   3920..4375    +  rep_origin     f1 ori (sequence partly withheld): f1 bacteriophage origin of replication; arrow indicates direction of (+) strand synthesis
   4376..4425    -  misc_feature   bom (fragment): basis of mobility region from pBR322
   4527..4562    -  CDS            rop (fragment): Rop protein, which maintains plasmids at low copy number; rop
   4657..4761    +  promoter       AmpR promoter: bla
   4762..5622    +  CDS            AmpR: β-lactamase; bla; confers resistance to ampicillin, carbenicillin, and related antibiotics
   5793..6381    +  rep_origin     ori: high-copy-number ColE1/pMB1/pBR322/pUC origin of replication
