[The description below was written by a language model from this plasmid's Addgene catalogue record and pLannotate feature annotations shown in this document.]
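Description:
pAAV-hSyn-miniDq-P2A-mCherry is an AAV transfer plasmid of about 6.4 kb, built on a pAAV backbone, for producing recombinant adeno-associated virus that expresses a size-reduced excitatory DREADD in neurons. It is maintained in bacteria as a high-copy plasmid through a ColE1/pUC-type origin and selected with ampicillin through the β-lactamase gene. An f1 phage origin is also present, along with small remnants of pBR322 bom and rop sequences. The record lists a recombination-deficient strain for propagation, which is usual for plasmids carrying repeat-rich ITRs. The annotation finds a complete AAV2 ITR downstream of the cassette but only two short ITR fragments upstream. This may reflect the difficulty of sequencing and annotating these hairpin repeats rather than a real truncation.

Between the ITRs, the human synapsin I promoter restricts expression to neurons and drives a 1.9 kb open reading frame. The first part encodes miniDq, a derivative of the hM3Dq designer receptor, which is based on the human M3 muscarinic receptor, CHRM3. In miniDq the long third intracellular loop has been replaced by a five-residue peptide taken from the corresponding loop of human GPR176, which shortens the coding sequence considerably. A P2A self-cleaving peptide links miniDq to mCherry, so the red fluorescent protein is made as a separate polypeptide that marks transduced cells rather than remaining fused to the receptor. A WPRE element enhances transcript stability and expression, and the human growth hormone polyadenylation signal terminates the transcript. The construct is intended for AAV-mediated chemogenetic control of neuronal activity and behaviour, and the compact receptor saves room within the limited AAV packaging capacity.
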