Addgene plasmid #204357: pAAV-hSyn-miniDq-P2A-mCherry
Purpose: AAV vector for miniDq expression under the control of human synapsin promoter
Depositing lab: Masao Doi. Depositing organization: Kyoto University, Graduate School of Pharmaceutical Sciences. Publication: Size-reduced DREADD derivatives for AAV-assisted multimodal chemogenetic control of neuronal activity and behavior. Miyake T, Tanaka K, Inoue Y, Nagai Y, Nishimura R, Seta T, Nakagawa S, Inoue KI, Hasegawa E, Minamimoto T, Doi M. Cell Rep Methods. 2024 Oct 21;4(10):100881. doi: 10.1016/j.crmeth.2024.100881. PubMed 39437713.
Backbone
  Vector backbone: pAAV
  Vector type: AAV
Growth in bacteria
  Bacterial resistance: Ampicillin, 100 μg/mL
  Growth temperature: 37°C
  Growth strain: NEB Stable
  Copy number: High Copy
Gene/Insert
  Gene/Insert name: miniDq-P2A-mCherry (alt name: hM3Dq-ICL3_176 DREADD)
  Species: H. sapiens (human)
  Insert size (bp): 1914
  Mutation: The third intracellular loop (ICL3) of hM3Dq was substituted with a 5-amino-acid peptide sequence Q-N-T-I-S derived from hGpr176 ICL3.
  Promoter: hSyn
  Tag / fusion protein: mCherry (C terminal on insert)
  Cloning method: Ligation Independent Cloning
  Sequencing primers: 5′ aactccccttcccggccaccttg; 3′ ctatgttgctccttttacgctatg
Resource information
  A portion of this plasmid was derived from a plasmid made by: Addgene (#44361, #135391)
Terms and licenses: Academic/Nonprofit Terms; Industry Terms: Not Available to Industry
How to cite: pAAV-hSyn-miniDq-P2A-mCherry was a gift from Masao Doi (Addgene plasmid # 204357 ; http://n2t.net/addgene:204357 ; RRID:Addgene_204357)
